>Addgene plasmid #87553 | pBabe-PI(WT)-Rac1(Q61L)-mCherry | addgene full sequence | sequence record 177061 | Addgene NGS Result
CGGCTCCGTTCTTTGGTGGCCCCTTCGCGCCACCTTCTACTCCTCCCCTAGTCAGGAAGTTCCCCCCCGC
CCCGCAGCTCGCGTCGTGCAGGACGTGACAAATGGAAGTAGCACGTCTCACTAGTCTCGTGCAGATGGAC
AGCACCGCTGAGCAATGGAAGCGGGTAGGCCTTTGGGGCAGCGGCCAATAGCAGCTTTGCTCCTTCGCTT
TCTGGGCTCAGAGGCTGGGAAGGGGTGGGTCCGGGGGCGGGCTCAGGGGCGGGGCGGGCGCCCGAAGGTC
CTCCGGAGGCCCGGCATTCTGCACGCTTCAAAAGCGCACGTCTGCCGCGCTGTTCTCCTCTTCCTCATCT
CCGGGCCTTTCGACCTGCAGCCAATAAGCTTACCATGACCGAGTACAAGCCCACGGTGCGCCTCGCCACC
CGCGACGACGTCCCCAGGGCCGTACGCACCCTCGCCGCCGCGTTCGCCGACTACCCCGCCACGCGCCACA
CCGTCGATCCGGACCGCCACATCGAGCGGGTCACCGAGCTGCAAGAACTCTTCCTCACGCGCGTCGGGCT
CGACATCGGCAAGGTGTGGGTCGCGGACGACGGCGCCGCGGTGGCGGTCTGGACCACGCCGGAGAGCGTC
GAAGCGGGGGCGGTGTTCGCCGAGATCGGCCCGCGCATGGCCGAGTTGAGCGGTTCCCGGCTGGCCGCGC
AGCAACAGATGGAAGGCCTCCTGGCGCCGCACCGGCCCAAGGAGCCCGCGTGGTTCCTGGCCACCGTCGG
CGTCTCGCCCGACCACCAGGGCAAGGGTCTGGGCAGCGCCGTCGTGCTCCCCGGAGTGGAGGCGGCCGAG
CGCGCCGGGGTGCCCGCCTTCCTGGAGACCTCCGCGCCCCGCAACCTCCCCTTCTACGAGCGGCTCGGCT
TCACCGTCACCGCCGACGTCGAGGTGCCCGAAGGACCGCGCACCTGGTGCATGACCCGCAAGCCCGGTGC
CTGACGCCCGCCCCACGACCCGCAGCGCCCGACCGAAAGGAGCGCACGACCCCATGCATCGATAAAATAA
AAGATTTTATTTAGTCTCCAGAAAAAGGGGGGAATGAAAGACCCCACCTGTAGGTTTGGCAAGCTAGCTT
AAGTAACGCCATTTTGCAAGGCATGGAAAAATACATAACTGAGAATAGAGAAGTTCAGATCAAGGTAGGA
GATCCCTGAGCCCACAACCCCTCACTCGGGGCGCCAGTCCTCCGATTGACTGAGTCGCCCGGGTACCCGT
GTATCCAATAAACCCTCTTGCAGTTGCATCCGACTTGTGGTCTCGCTGTTCCTTGGGAGGGTCTCCTCTG
AGTGATTGACTACCCGTCAGCGGGGGTCTTTCACATGCAGCATGTATCAAAATTAATTTGGTTTTTTTTC
TTAAGTATTTACATTAAATGGCCATAGTTGCATTAATGAATCGGCCAACGCGCGGGGAGAGGCGGTTTGC
GTATTGGGCGCTCTTCCGCTTCCTCGCTCACTGACTCGCTGCGCTCGGTCGTTCGGCTGCGGCGAGCGGT
ATCAGCTCACTCAAAGGCGGTAATACGGTTATCCACAGAATCAGGGGATAACGCAGGAAAGAACATGTGA
GCAAAAGGCCAGCAAAAGGCCAGGAACCGTAAAAAGGCCGCGTTGCTGGCGTTTTTCCATAGGCTCCGCC
CCCCTGACGAGCATCACAAAAATCGACGCTCAAGTCAGAGGTGGCGAAACCCGACAGGACTATAAAGATA
CCAGGCGTTTCCCCCTGGAAGCTCCCTCGTGCGCTCTCCTGTTCCGACCCTGCCGCTTACCGGATACCTG
TCCGCCTTTCTCCCTTCGGGAAGCGTGGCGCTTTCTCATAGCTCACGCTGTAGGTATCTCAGTTCGGTGT
AGGTCGTTCGCTCCAAGCTGGGCTGTGTGCACGAACCCCCCGTTCAGCCCGACCGCTGCGCCTTATCCGG
TAACTATCGTCTTGAGTCCAACCCGGTAAGACACGACTTATCGCCACTGGCAGCAGCCACTGGTAACAGG
ATTAGCAGAGCGAGGTATGTAGGCGGTGCTACAGAGTTCTTGAAGTGGTGGCCTAACTACGGCTACACTA
GAAGAACAGTATTTGGTATCTGCGCTCTGCTGAAGCCAGTTACCTTCGGAAAAAGAGTTGGTAGCTCTTG
ATCCGGCAAACAAACCACCGCTGGTAGCGGTGGTTTTTTTGTTTGCAAGCAGCAGATTACGCGCAGAAAA
AAAGGATCTCAAGAAGATCCTTTGATCTTTTCTACGGGGTCTGACGCTCAGTGGAACGAAAACTCACGTT
AAGGGATTTTGGTCATGAGATTATCAAAAAGGATCTTCACCTAGATCCTTTTGCGGCCGCAAATCAATCT
AAAGTATATATGAGTAAACTTGGTCTGACAGTTACCAATGCTTAATCAGTGAGGCACCTATCTCAGCGAT
CTGTCTATTTCGTTCATCCATAGTTGCCTGACTCCCCGTCGTGTAGATAACTACGATACGGGAGGGCTTA
CCATCTGGCCCCAGTGCTGCAATGATACCGCGAGACCCACGCTCACCGGCTCCAGATTTATCAGCAATAA
ACCAGCCAGCCGGAAGGGCCGAGCGCAGAAGTGGTCCTGCAACTTTATCCGCCTCCATCCAGTCTATTAA
TTGTTGCCGGGAAGCTAGAGTAAGTAGTTCGCCAGTTAATAGTTTGCGCAACGTTGTTGCCATTGCTACA
GGCATCGTGGTGTCACGCTCGTCGTTTGGTATGGCTTCATTCAGCTCCGGTTCCCAACGATCAAGGCGAG
TTACATGATCCCCCATGTTGTGCAAAAAAGCGGTTAGCTCCTTCGGTCCTCCGATCGTTGTCAGAAGTAA
GTTGGCCGCAGTGTTATCACTCATGGTTATGGCAGCACTGCATAATTCTCTTACTGTCATGCCATCCGTA
AGATGCTTTTCTGTGACTGGTGAGTACTCAACCAAGTCATTCTGAGAATAGTGTATGCGGCGACCGAGTT
GCTCTTGCCCGGCGTCAATACGGGATAATACCGCGCCACATAGCAGAACTTTAAAAGTGCTCATCATTGG
AAAACGTTCTTCGGGGCGAAAACTCTCAAGGATCTTACCGCTGTTGAGATCCAGTTCGATGTAACCCACT
CGTGCACCCAACTGATCTTCAGCATCTTTTACTTTCACCAGCGTTTCTGGGTGAGCAAAAACAGGAAGGC
AAAATGCCGCAAAAAAGGGAATAAGGGCGACACGGAAATGTTGAATACTCATACTCTTCCTTTTTCAATA
TTATTGAAGCATTTATCAGGGTTATTGTCTCATGAGCGGATACATATTTGAATGTATTTAGAAAAATAAA
CAAATAGGGGTTCCGCGCACATTTCCCCGAAAAGTGCCACCTGCAGCCTGAATATGGGCCAAACAGGATA
TCTGTGGTAAGCAGTTCCTGCCCCGGCTCAGGGCCAAGAACAGATGGAACAGCTGAATATGGGCCAAACA
GGATATCTGTGGTAAGCAGTTCCTGCCCCGGCTCAGGGCCAAGAACAGATGGTCCCCAGATGCGGTCCAG
CCCTCAGCAGTTTCTAGAGAACCATCAGATGTTTCCAGGGTGCCCCAAGGACCTGAAATGACCCTGTGCC
TTATTTGAACTAACCAATCAGTTCGCTTCTCGCTTCTGTTCGCGCGCTTCTGCTCCCCGAGCTCAATAAA
AGAGCCCACAACCCCTCACTCGGGGCGCCAGTCCTCCGATTGACTGAGTCGCCCGGGTACCCGTGTATCC
AATAAACCCTCTTGCAGTTGCATCCGACTTGTGGTCTCGCTGTTCCTTGGGAGGGTCTCCTCTGAGTGAT
TGACTACCCGTCAGCGGGGGTCTTTCATTTGGGGGCTCGTCCGGGATCGGGAGACCCCTGCCCAGGGACC
ACCGACCCACCACCGGGAGGCAAGCTGGCCAGCAACTTATCTGTGTCTGTCCGATTGTCTAGTGTCTATG
ACTGATTTTATGCGCCTGCGTCGGTACTAGTTAGCTAACTAGCTCTGTATCTGGCGGACCCGTGGTGGAA
CTGACGAGTTCTGAACACCCGGCCGCAACCCTGGGAGACGTCCCAGGGACTTTGGGGGCCGTTTTTGTGG
CCCGACCTGAGGAAGGGAGTCGATGTGGAATCCGACCCCGTCAGGATATGTGGTTCTGGTAGGAGACGAG
AACCTAAAACAGTTCCCGCCTCCGTCTGAATTTTTGCTTTCGGTTTGGAACCGAAGCCGCGCGTCTTGTC
TGCTGCAGCGCTGCAGCATCGTTCTGTGTTGTCTCTGTCTGACTGTGTTTCTGTATTTGTCTGAAAATTA
GGGCCAGACTGTTACCACTCCCTTAAGTTTGACCTTAGGTCACTGGAAAGATGTCGAGCGGATCGCTCAC
AACCAGTCGGTAGATGTCAAGAAGAGACGTTGGGTTACCTTCTGCTCTGCAGAATGGCCAACCTTTAACG
TCGGATGGCCGCGAGACGGCACCTTTAACCGAGACCTCATCACCCAGGTTAAGATCAAGGTCTTTTCACC
TGGCCCGCATGGACACCCAGACCAGGTCCCCTACATCGTGACCTGGGAAGCCTTGGCTTTTGACCCCCCT
CCCTGGGTCAAGCCCTTTGTACACCCTAAGCCTCCGCCTCCTCTTCCTCCATCCGCCCCGTCTCTCCCCC
TTGAACCTCCTCGTTCGACCCCGCCTCGATCCTCCCTTTATCCAGCCCTCACTCCTTCTCTAGGCGCCGG
CCGGATCCACGAGGCCCTTTCGTCGTCGAGTTTACCACTCCCTATCAGTGATAGAGAAAAGTGAAAGTCG
AGTTTACCACTCCCTATCAGTGATAGAGAAAAGTGAAAGTCGAGTTTACCACTCCCTATCAGTGATAGAG
AAAAGTGAAAGTCGAGTTTACCACTCCCTATCAGTGATAGAGAAAAGTGAAAGTCGAGTTTACCACTCCC
TATCAGTGATAGAGAAAAGTGAAAGTCGAGTTTACCACTCCCTATCAGTGATAGAGAAAAGTGAAAGTCG
AGTTTACCACTCCCTATCAGTGATAGAGAAAAGTGAAAGTCGAGCTCGGTACCCGGGTCGAGGTAGGCGT
GTACGGTGGGAGGCCTATATAAGCAGAGCTCGTTTAGTGAACCGTCAGATCGCCTGGAGACGCCATCCAC
GCTGTTTTGACCTCCATAGAAGACACCGGGACCGATCCAGCCTCCGCGGCCCCAGATCCGTAAAGTGAAT
TCGCCGCCACCATGGTGAGCAAGGGCGAGGAGGATAACATGGCCATCATCAAGGAGTTCATGCGCTTCAA
GGTGCACATGGAGGGCTCCGTGAACGGCCACGAGTTCGAGATCGAGGGCGAGGGCGAGGGCCGCCCCTAC
GAGGGCACCCAGACCGCCAAGCTGAAGGTGACCAAGGGTGGCCCCCTGCCCTTCGCCTGGGACATCCTGT
CCCCTCAGTTCATGTACGGCTCCAAGGCCTACGTGAAGCACCCCGCCGACATCCCCGACTACTTGAAGCT
GTCCTTCCCCGAGGGCTTCAAGTGGGAGCGCGTGATGAACTTCGAGGACGGCGGCGTGGTGACCGTGACC
CAGGACTCCTCCCTGCAGGACGGCGAGTTCATCTACAAGGTGAAGCTGCGCGGCACCAACTTCCCCTCCG
ACGGCCCCGTAATGCAGAAGAAGACCATGGGCTGGGAGGCCTCCTCCGAGCGGATGTACCCCGAGGACGG
CGCCCTGAAGGGCGAGATCAAGCAGAGGCTGAAGCTGAAGGACGGCGGCCACTACGACGCTGAGGTCAAG
ACCACCTACAAGGCCAAGAAGCCCGTGCAGCTGCCCGGCGCCTACAACGTCAACATCAAGTTGGACATCA
CCTCCCACAACGAGGACTACACCATCGTGGAACAGTACGAACGCGCCGAGGGCCGCCACTCCACCGGCGG
CATGGACGAGCTGTACAAGTCCGGACTCAGATCTGAGCTCGGATCCATGCAGGCCATCAAGTGTGTGGTG
GTGGGAGACGGAGCTGTAGGTAAAACTTGCCTACTGATCAGTTACACAACCAATGCATTTCCTGGAGAAT
ATATCCCTACTGTCTTTGACAATTATTCTGCCAATGTTATGGTAGATGGATCAGGTTTGGCTACTACACT
TGAACGTATTGAGAAGAACTTTGTCATTACTGACCCAAGATTGCCAGATAATCCCATTATATTCGCGTCC
GATAGTTTCTTGCAGTTGACAGAATATAGCCGTGAAGAAATTTTGGGAAGAAACTGCAGGTTTCTACAAG
GTCCTGAAACTGATCGCGCGACAGTGAGAAAAATTAGAGATGCCATAGATAACCAAACAGAGGTCACTGT
TCAGCTGATTAATTATACAAAGAGTGGTAAAAAGTTCTGGAACCTCTTTCACTTGCAGCCTATGCGAGAT
CAGAAGGGAGATGTCCAGTACTTTATTGGGGTTCAGTTGGATGGAACTGAGCATGTCCGAGATGCTGCCG
AGAGAGAGGGAGTCATGCTGATTAAGAAAACTGCAGAAAATATTGATGAGGCGGCAAAAGAACTTGGCAG
TGGTGGAAAACCGGTGAATCTGGGCTTATGGGATACAGCTGGACTAGAAGATTATGACAGATTACGCCCC
CTATCCTATCCGCAAACAGATGTGTTCTTAATTTGCTTTTCCCTTGTGAGTCCTGCATCATTTGAAAATG
TCCGTGCAAAGTGGTATCCTGAGGTGCGGCACCACTGTCCCAACACTCCCATCATCCTAGTGGGAACTAA
ACTTGATCTTAGGGATGATAAAGACACGATCGAGAAACTGAAGGAGAAGAAGCTGACTCCCATCACCTAT
CCGCAGGGTCTAGCCATGGCTAAGGAGATTGGTGCCGTAAAATACCTGGAGTGCTCGGCGCTCACACAGC
GAGGCCTCAAGACAGTGTTTGACGAAGCGATCCGAGCAGTCCTCTGCCCGCCTCCCGTGAAGAAGAGGAA
GAGAAAATGCCTGCTGTTGTAACTCGAGTGTGGAATTGTGAGCGGATAACAATTTGTCGAGGGCCCCTGC
AGGTCAATTCTACCGGGTAGGGGAGGCGCTTTTCCCAAGGCAGTCTGGAGCATGCGCTTTAGCAGCCCCG
CTGGGCACTTGGCGCTACACAAGTGGCCTCTGGCCTCGCACACATTCCACATCCACCGGTAGGCGCCAAC
Features (pLannotate 1.2.2; 19 found; start..end, strand, type, name):
    385..984     +  CDS            PuroR: puromycin N-acetyltransferase; pac from Streptomyces alboniger; confers resistance to puromycin
   1083..1186    +  LTR            3' LTR (ΔU3) (fragment): self-inactivating 3' long terminal repeat (LTR) from Moloney murine leukemia virus
   1198..1363    +  LTR            3' LTR (ΔU3) (fragment): self-inactivating 3' long terminal repeat (LTR) from Moloney murine leukemia virus
   1429..1481    -  CDS            lacI (fragment): lac repressor; lacI; The lac repressor binds to the lac operator to inhibit transcription in E. coli. This inhibition can be relieved by adding lactose or isopropyl-β-D-thiogalactopyranoside (IPTG).
   1664..2252    -  rep_origin     ori: high-copy-number ColE1/pMB1/pBR322/pUC origin of replication
   2412..3272    -  CDS            AmpR: β-lactamase; bla; confers resistance to ampicillin, carbenicillin, and related antibiotics
   3273..3377    -  promoter       AmpR promoter: bla
   3408..3877    +  LTR            LTR: long terminal repeat from Moloney murine leukemia virus
   4001..4275    +  misc_feature   MESV Ψ (fragment): packaging signal of murine embryonic stem cell virus
   4342..4758    +  CDS            gag (truncated): truncated Moloney murine leukemia virus (MMLV) gag gene lacking the start codon
   4799..5069    +  protein_bind   tetracycline response element: contains seven copies of the tetracycline operator tetO tetracycline repressor TetR
   5080..5097    +  misc_feature   MCS (fragment): pUC18/19 multiple cloning site
   5102..5140    +  promoter       minimal CMV promoter: human cytomegalovirus (CMV) immediate early promoter
   5262..5969    +  CDS            mCherry: mCherry is a basic (constitutively fluorescent) red fluorescent protein published in 2004, derived from Discosoma sp.. It is reported to be a very rapidly-maturing monomer with low acid sensitivity.
   5997..6140    +  CDS            Rac1 (Q61L) (fragment): constitutively active mutant of human Rac family small GTPase 1
   6168..6485    +  CDS            miniSOG: miniSOG is a basic (constitutively fluorescent) cyan fluorescent protein published in 2011, derived from Arabidopsis thaliana. It requires the cofactor flavin for fluorescence.
   6584..7022    +  CDS            Rac1 (Q61L) (fragment): constitutively active mutant of human Rac family small GTPase 1
   7036..7052    +  protein_bind   lac operator: The lac repressor binds to the lac operator to inhibit transcription in E. coli. This inhibition can be relieved by adding lactose or isopropyl-β-D-thiogalactopyranoside (IPTG). lac repressor encoded by lacI
   7085..362     +  promoter       PGK promoter (across the origin): mouse phosphoglycerate kinase 1 promoter
