[The description below was written by a language model from this plasmid's Addgene catalogue record and pLannotate feature annotations shown in this document.]
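Description:
pBabe-PI(WT)-Rac1(Q61L)-mCherry is a pBABE-based Moloney murine leukemia virus retroviral vector for expressing a blue-light-inhibitable form of constitutively active human Rac1 in mammalian cells. It is maintained in E. coli through a high-copy ColE1/pUC-type origin with ampicillin resistance (AmpR). The viral portion consists of a 5′ LTR, a packaging signal followed by a truncated gag region that aids encapsidation, and a self-inactivating (ΔU3) 3′ LTR. After integration, expression therefore depends on internal promoters. A mouse PGK promoter drives the puromycin N-acetyltransferase gene for selection of transduced cells.

The payload is a single fusion reading frame. mCherry sits at the N terminus, followed by Rac1(Q61L), which is annotated as two fragments flanking an internal flavin-binding domain. The annotation software labels that domain miniSOG, but miniSOG is itself derived from a phototropin LOV2 domain. The hit therefore most likely corresponds to the LOV2 insert listed in the catalogue, placed within the GTPase rather than at an end. In this photo-inhibitable (PI) design, blue light triggers a conformational change in LOV2 that disorders the host protein and switches off the otherwise GTPase-deficient, permanently active Rac1, while mCherry reports expression and localisation. "WT" refers to the PI module in the name, presumably an unmutated LOV2.

The catalogue lists the promoter as CMV, but the feature table shows a tetracycline response element (seven tetO copies) upstream of a minimal CMV promoter. This implies doxycycline-regulated expression that requires a Tet transactivator supplied separately. The sequenced record is 7,210 nt, shorter than the 8,131 bp total stated in the catalogue, and the record does not explain this discrepancy.
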