Addgene plasmid #87553: pBabe-PI(WT)-Rac1(Q61L)-mCherry
Purpose: PI(WT): Photo-inhibitable/blue light sensitive; const. active Rac1
Depositing lab: Klaus Hahn. Depositing organization: University of North Carolina at Chapel Hill. Publication: Engineering extrinsic disorder to control protein activity in living cells. Dagliyan O, Tarnawski M, Chu PH, Shirvanyants D, Schlichting I, Dokholyan NV, Hahn KM. Science. 2016 Dec 16;354(6318):1441-1444. 10.1126/science.aah3404 PubMed 27980211.
Backbone
  Vector backbone: pBABE
  Backbone size w/o insert (bp): 5371
  Total vector size (bp): 8131
  Vector type: Mammalian Expression, Bacterial Expression
  Selectable markers: Puromycin
Growth in bacteria
  Bacterial resistance: Ampicillin, 100 μg/mL
  Growth temperature: 37°C
  Growth strain: DH5alpha
  Copy number: High Copy
Gene/Insert 1
  Gene/Insert name: LOV2
  Species: Synthetic
  Insert size (bp): 447
  Promoter: CMV
  Tag / fusion protein: mCherry (N terminal on backbone)
  Cloning method: Unknown
  Sequencing primers: 5′ GAGATCAAGCAGAGGCTGAAG; 3′ AAGTTCTTTTGCCGCCTCATC
Gene/Insert 2
  Gene/Insert name: Rac1 (alt name: ras-related C3 botulinum toxin substrate 1 (rho family, small GTP binding protein Rac1))
  Species: H. sapiens (human)
  Insert size (bp): 2031
  Mutation: Q61L
  GenBank ID: 5879 5879
  Entrez Gene: RAC1 (a.k.a. MIG5, MRD48, Rac-1, TC-25, p21-Rac1)
  Promoter: CMV
  Cloning method: Unknown
  Sequencing primers: 5′ GAGATCAAGCAGAGGCTGAAG; 3′ AAGTTCTTTTGCCGCCTCATC
Terms and licenses: Academic/Nonprofit Terms; Industry Terms: Not Available to Industry
How to cite: pBabe-PI(WT)-Rac1(Q61L)-mCherry was a gift from Klaus Hahn (Addgene plasmid # 87553 ; http://n2t.net/addgene:87553 ; RRID:Addgene_87553)
